>Addgene plasmid #139322 | sgRNA BRCA2 V2102I | addgene full sequence | sequence record 275583 | Addgene NGS Result
AAAGCAGGCTTTAAAGGAACCAATTCAGTCGACTGGATCCGGTACCAAGGTCGGGCAGGAAGAGGGCCTA
TTTCCCATGATTCCTTCATATTTGCATATACGATACAAGGCTGTTAGAGAGATAATTAGAATTAATTTGA
CTGTAAACACAAAGATATTAGTACAAAATACGTGACGTAGAAAGTAATAATTTCTTGGGTAGTTTGCAGT
TTTAAAATTATGTTTTAAAATGGACTATCATATGCTTACCGTAACTTGAAAGTATTTCGATTTCTTGGCT
TTATATATCTTGTGGAAAGGACGAAACACCGAGACGATTAATGCGTCTCGTTTTAGAGCTAGAAATAGCA
AGTTAAAATAAGGCTAGTCCGTTATCAACTTGAAAAAGTGGCACCGAGTCGGTGCTTTTTTTAAGCTTGA
GGGCCTATTTCCCATGATTCCTTCATATTTGCATATACGATACAAGGCTGTTAGAGAGATAATTGGAATT
AATTTGACTGTAAACACAAAGATATTAGTACAAAATACGTGACGTAGAAAGTAATAATTTCTTGGGTAGT
TTGCAGTTTTAAAATTATGTTTTAAAATGGACTATCATATGCTTACCGTAACTTGAAAGTATTTCGATTT
CTTGGCTTTATATATCTTGTGGAAAGGACGAAACACCGATACATTTTGTCTAGACGTGTTTTAGAGCTAG
AAATAGCAAGTTAAAATAAGGCTAGTCCGTTATCAACTTGAAAAAGTGGCACCGAGTCGGTGCTTTTTTT
CTAGAGAATTCCTCGAGGTACCTCTCTACATATGACATGTGAGCAAAAGGCCAGCAAAAGGCCAGGAACC
GTAAAAAGGCCGCGTTGCTGGCGTTTTTCCATAGGCTCCGCCCCCCTGACGAGCATCACAAAAATCGACG
CTCAAGTCAGAGGTGGCGAAACCCGACAGGACTATAAAGATACCAGGCGTTTCCCCCTGGAAGCTCCCTC
GTGCGCTCTCCTGTTCCGACCCTGCCGCTTACCGGATACCTGTCCGCCTTTCTCCCTTCGGGAAGCGTGG
CGCTTTCTCATAGCTCACGCTGTAGGTATCTCAGTTCGGTGTAGGTCGTTCGCTCCAAGCTGGGCTGTGT
GCACGAACCCCCCGTTCAGCCCGACCGCTGCGCCTTATCCGGTAACTATCGTCTTGAGTCCAACCCGGTA
AGACACGACTTATCGCCACTGGCAGCAGCCACTGGTAACAGGATTAGCAGAGCGAGGTATGTAGGCGGTG
CTACAGAGTTCTTGAAGTGGTGGCCTAACTACGGCTACACTAGAAGAACAGTATTTGGTATCTGCGCTCT
GCTGAAGCCAGTTACCTTCGGAAAAAGAGTTGGTAGCTCTTGATCCGGCAAACAAACCACCGCTGGTAGC
GGTGGTTTTTTTGTTTGCAAGCAGCAGATTACGCGCAGAAAAAAAGGATCTCAAGAAGATCCTTTGATCT
TTTCTACGGGGTCTGACGCTCAGTGGAACGAAAACTCACGTTAAGGGATTTTGGTCATGAGATTATCAAA
AAGGATCTTCACCTAGATCCTTTTAAATTAAAAATGAAGTTTTAAATCAATCTAAAGTATATATGAGTAA
ACTTGGTCTGACAGTTACCAATGCTTAATCAGTGAGGCACCTATCTCAGCGATCTGTCTATTTCGTTCAT
CCATAGTTGCCTGACTCCCCGTCGTGTAGATAACTACGATACGGGAGGGCTTACCATCTGGCCCCAGTGC
TGCAATGATACCGCGAGACCCACGCTCACCGGCTCCAGATTTATCAGCAATAAACCAGCCAGCCGGAAGG
GCCGAGCGCAGAAGTGGTCCTGCAACTTTATCCGCCTCCATCCAGTCTATTAATTGTTGCCGGGAAGCTA
GAGTAAGTAGTTCGCCAGTTAATAGTTTGCGCAACGTTGTTGCCATTGCTACAGGCATCGTGGTGTCACG
CTCGTCGTTTGGTATGGCTTCATTCAGCTCCGGTTCCCAACGATCAAGGCGAGTTACATGATCCCCCATG
TTGTGCAAAAAAGCGGTTAGCTCCTTCGGTCCTCCGATCGTTGTCAGAAGTAAGTTGGCCGCAGTGTTAT
CACTCATGGTTATGGCAGCACTGCATAATTCTCTTACTGTCATGCCATCCGTAAGATGCTTTTCTGTGAC
TGGTGAGTACTCAACCAAGTCATTCTGAGAATAGTGTATGCGGCGACCGAGTTGCTCTTGCCCGGCGTCA
ATACGGGATAATACCGCGCCACATAGCAGAACTTTAAAAGTGCTCATCATTGGAAAACGTTCTTCGGGGC
GAAAACTCTCAAGGATCTTACCGCTGTTGAGATCCAGTTCGATGTAACCCACTCGTGCACCCAACTGATC
TTCAGCATCTTTTACTTTCACCAGCGTTTCTGGGTGAGCAAAAACAGGAAGGCAAAATGCCGCAAAAAAG
GGAATAAGGGCGACACGGAAATGTTGAATACTCATACTCTTCCTTTTTCAATATTATTGAAGCATTTATC
AGGGTTATTGTCTCATGAGCGGATACATATTTGAATGTATTTAGAAAAATAAACAAATAGGGGTTCCGCG
CACATTTCCCCGAAAAGTGCCACCTGACGTCGCTAGCTGTACAAA
Features (pLannotate 1.2.2; 8 found; start..end, strand, type, name):
     62..302     +  promoter       U6 promoter: RNA polymerase III promoter for human U6 snRNA
    330..405     +  misc_RNA       gRNA scaffold: guide RNA scaffold for the Streptococcus pyogenes CRISPR/Cas9 system
    419..659     +  promoter       U6 promoter: RNA polymerase III promoter for human U6 snRNA
    688..763     +  misc_RNA       gRNA scaffold: guide RNA scaffold for the Streptococcus pyogenes CRISPR/Cas9 system
    866..1454    -  rep_origin     ori: high-copy-number ColE1/pMB1/pBR322/pUC origin of replication
   1625..2485    -  CDS            AmpR: β-lactamase; bla; confers resistance to ampicillin, carbenicillin, and related antibiotics
   2486..2590    -  promoter       AmpR promoter: bla
   2628..10      +  protein_bind   attB1 (fragment) (across the origin): mutant version of attB; recombination site for the Gateway® BP reaction BP Clonase™
