[The description below was written by a language model from this plasmid's Addgene catalogue record and pLannotate feature annotations shown in this document.]
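Description:
sgRNA BRCA2 V2102I is a small (about 2.6 kb) mammalian expression plasmid built on the B52 dual-guide backbone. It supplies a single guide RNA that directs a base editor to the human BRCA2 locus to install the V2102I amino-acid substitution. The plasmid is propagated in E. coli through a high-copy ColE1/pUC-type origin and selected with ampicillin via the β-lactamase gene and its native promoter. It has no mammalian selection marker or reporter. It also encodes no Cas9 or base-editor protein, so the editor must be provided from a separate construct.

The payload consists of two tandem cassettes. Each pairs a human U6 RNA polymerase III promoter with a Streptococcus pyogenes Cas9 guide RNA scaffold. The BRCA2-targeting spacer was cloned into the BbsI site of one cassette, destroying those sites in the process, so that U6 transcribes a complete sgRNA compatible with SpCas9-derived editors. The second cassette keeps its BsmBI cloning site and is available for a second guide, which allows two loci to be targeted from one plasmid. The feature table does not indicate which of the two cassettes holds the BRCA2 spacer. A fragment of a Gateway attB1 site spans the sequence origin, apparently a remnant of the backbone's construction.

The plasmid is intended for transfection into human cells together with a base editor to model this BRCA2 variant. The record links it to work on detecting marker-free precision genome editing. The type of base editor required is not stated.
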