Addgene plasmid #139322: sgRNA BRCA2 V2102I
Purpose: Plasmid expressing a sgRNA to introduce BRCA2 V2102I using base editing
Depositing lab: Alberto Ciccia. Depositing organization: Columbia University. Publication: Detection of Marker-Free Precision Genome Editing and Genetic Variation through the Capture of Genomic Signatures. Billon P, Nambiar TS, Hayward SB, Zafra MP, Schatoff EM, Oshima K, Dunbar A, Breinig M, Park YC, Ryu HS, Tschaharganeh DF, Levine RL, Baer R, Ferrando A, Dow LE, Ciccia A. Cell Rep. 2020 Mar 10;30(10):3280-3295.e6. doi: 10.1016/j.celrep.2020.02.068. PubMed 32160537.
Backbone
  Vector backbone: B52 (Addgene #100708)
  Backbone size w/o insert (bp): 2633
  Total vector size (bp): 2637
  Modifications to backbone: Insertion of the sgRNA at the BbsI cloning site. The BsmBI cloning site is still available to express a second sgRNA.
  Vector type: Mammalian Expression
Growth in bacteria
  Bacterial resistance: Ampicillin, 100 μg/mL
  Growth temperature: 37°C
  Growth strain: DH5alpha
  Copy number: Unknown
Gene/Insert
  Gene/Insert name: sgRNA to insert BRCA2 V2102I using base editing
  gRNA/shRNA sequence: GATACATTTTGTCTAGACGT
  Species: H. sapiens (human)
  Insert size (bp): 19
  Promoter: U6
  Cloning method: Restriction Enzyme; 5′ cloning site BbsI (destroyed during cloning); 3′ cloning site BbsI (destroyed during cloning)
  Sequencing primers: 5′ GAGGTACCTCGAGGAATTCTCTAGA
Terms and licenses: Academic/Nonprofit Terms; Industry Terms: Not Available to Industry
How to cite: sgRNA BRCA2 V2102I was a gift from Alberto Ciccia (Addgene plasmid # 139322 ; http://n2t.net/addgene:139322 ; RRID:Addgene_139322)
